>Addgene plasmid #51305 | pINDUCER21-MYB | addgene full sequence | sequence record 166262 | Addgene NGS Result
AGCGCCCAATACGCAAACCGCCTCTCCCCGCGCGTTGGCCGATTCATTAATGCAGCAAGCTCATGGCTGA
CTAATTTTTTTTATTTATGCAGAGGCCGAGGCCGCCTCGGCCTCTGAGCTATTCCAGAAGTAGTGAGGAG
GCTTTTTTGGAGGCCTAGGCTTTTGCAAAAAGCTCCCCGTGGCACGACAGGTTTCCCGACTGGAAAGCGG
GCAGTGAGCGCAACGCAATTAATGTGAGTTAGCTCACTCATTAGGCACCCCAGGCTTTACACTTTATGCT
TCCGGCTCGTATGTTGTGTGGAATTGTGAGCGGATAACAATTTCACACAGGAAACAGCTATGACATGATT
ACGAATTTCACAAATAAAGCATTTTTTTCACTGCATTCTAGTTGTGGTTTGTCCAAACTCATCAATGTAT
CTTATCATGTCTGGATCAACTGGATAACTCAAGCTAACCAAAATCATCCCAAACTTCCCACCCCATACCC
TATTACCACTGCCAATTACCTGTGGTTTCATTTACTCTAAACCTGTGATTCCTCTGAATTATTTTCATTT
TAAAGAAATTGTATTTGTTAAATATGTACTACAAACTTAGTAGTTGGAAGGGCTAATTCACTCCCAAAGA
AGACAAGATATCCTTGATCTGTGGATCTACCACACACAAGGCTACTTCCCTGATTAGCAGAACTACACAC
CAGGGCCAGGGGTCAGATATCCACTGACCTTTGGATGGTGCTACAAGCTAGTACCAGTTGAGCCAGATAA
GGTAGAAGAGGCCAATAAAGGAGAGAACACCAGCTTGTTACACCCTGTGAGCCTGCATGGGATGGATGAC
CCGGAGAGAGAAGTGTTAGAGTGGAGGTTTGACAGCCGCCTAGCATTTCATCACGTGGCCCGAGAGCTGC
ATCCGGAGTACTTCAAGAACTGCTGATATCGAGCTTGCTACAAGGGACTTTCCGCTGGGGACTTTCCAGG
GAGGCGTGGCCTGGGCGGGACTGGGGAGTGGCGAGCCCTCAGATCCTGCATATAAGCAGCTGCTTTTTGC
CTGTACTGGGTCTCTCTGGTTAGACCAGATCTGAGCCTGGGAGCTCTCTGGCTAACTAGGGAACCCACTG
CTTAAGCCTCAATAAAGCTTGCCTTGAGTGCTTCAAGTAGTGTGTGCCCGTCTGTTGTGTGACTCTGGTA
ACTAGAGATCCCTCAGACCCTTTTAGTCAGTGTGGAAAATCTCTAGCAGTGGCGCCCGAACAGGGACTTG
AAAGCGAAAGGGAAACCAGAGGAGCTCTCTCGACGCAGGACTCGGCTTGCTGAAGCGCGCACGGCAAGAG
GCGAGGGGCGGCGACTGGTGAGTACGCCAAAAATTTTGACTAGCGGAGGCTAGAAGGAGAGAGATGGGTG
CGAGAGCGTCAGTATTAAGCGGGGGAGAATTAGATCGCGATGGGAAAAAATTCGGTTAAGGCCAGGGGGA
AAGAAAAAATATAAATTAAAACATATAGTATGGGCAAGCAGGGAGCTAGAACGATTCGCAGTTAATCCTG
GCCTGTTAGAAACATCAGAAGGCTGTAGACAAATACTGGGACAGCTACAACCATCCCTTCAGACAGGATC
AGAAGAACTTAGATCATTATATAATACAGTAGCAACCCTCTATTGTGTGCATCAAAGGATAGAGATAAAA
GACACCAAGGAAGCTTTAGACAAGATAGAGGAAGAGCAAAACAAAAGTAAGACCACCGCACAGCAAGCGG
CCGGCCGCTGATCTTCAGACCTGGAGGAGGAGATATGAGGGACAATTGGAGAAGTGAATTATATAAATAT
AAAGTAGTAAAAATTGAACCATTAGGAGTAGCACCCACCAAGGCAAAGAGAAGAGTGGTGCAGAGAGAAA
AAAGAGCAGTGGGAATAGGAGCTTTGTTCCTTGGGTTCTTGGGAGCAGCAGGAAGCACTATGGGCGCAGC
GTCAATGACGCTGACGGTACAGGCCAGACAATTATTGTCTGGTATAGTGCAGCAGCAGAACAATTTGCTG
AGGGCTATTGAGGCGCAACAGCATCTGTTGCAACTCACAGTCTGGGGCATCAAGCAGCTCCAGGCAAGAA
TCCTGGCTGTGGAAAGATACCTAAAGGATCAACAGCTCCTGGGGATTTGGGGTTGCTCTGGAAAACTCAT
TTGCACCACTGCTGTGCCTTGGAATGCTAGTTGGAGTAATAAATCTCTGGAACAGATTTGGAATCACACG
ACCTGGATGGAGTGGGACAGAGAAATTAACAATTACACAAGCTTAATACACTCCTTAATTGAAGAATCGC
AAAACCAGCAAGAAAAGAATGAACAAGAATTATTGGAATTAGATAAATGGGCAAGTTTGTGGAATTGGTT
TAACATAACAAATTGGCTGTGGTATATAAAATTATTCATAATGATAGTAGGAGGCTTGGTAGGTTTAAGA
ATAGTTTTTGCTGTACTTTCTATAGTGAATAGAGTTAGGCAGGGATATTCACCATTATCGTTTCAGACCC
ACCTCCCAACCCCGAGGGGACCCGACAGGCCCGAAGGAATAGAAGAAGAAGGTGGAGAGAGAGACAGAGA
CAGATCCATTCGATTAGTGAACGGATCTCGACGGTATCGCCGAATTCACAAATGGCAGTATTCATCCACA
ATTTTAAAAGAAAAGGGGGGATTGGGGGGTACAGTGCAGGGGAAAGAATAGTAGACATAATAGCAACAGA
CATACAAACTAAAGAATTACAAAAACAAATTACAAAAATTCAAAATTTTCGGGTTTATTACAGGGACAGC
AGAGATCCAGTTTGGACTAGGATCCTTTACCACTCCCTATCAGTGATAGAGAAAAGTGAAAGTCGAGTTT
ACCACTCCCTATCAGTGATAGAGAAAAGTGAAAGTCGAGTTTACCACTCCCTATCAGTGATAGAGAAAAG
TGAAAGTCGAGTTTACCACTCCCTATCAGTGATAGAGAAAAGTGAAAGTCGAGCTCGGTACCCGGGTCGA
GGTAGGCGTGTACGGTGGGAGGCCTATATAAGCAGAGCTCGTTTAGTGAACCGTCAGATCGCCTGGAGAC
GCCATCCACGCTGTTTTGACCTCCATAGAAGACACCGGGACCGATCCAGCCTCCGCGGCCCCGAACTAGT
CCAGTGTGGTGGAATTCTGCAGATATCAACAAGTTTGTACAAAAAAGCAGGCTTGAAGGAATTCGGTACC
ATGGCCCGAAGACCCCGGCACAGCATATATAGCAGTGACGAGGATGATGAGGACTTTGAGATGTGTGACC
ATGACTATGATGGGCTGCTTCCCAAGTCTGGAAAGCGTCACTTGGGGAAAACAAGGTGGACCCGGGAAGA
GGATGAAAAACTGAAGAAGCTGGTGGAACAGAATGGAACAGATGACTGGAAAGTTATTGCCAATTATCTC
CCGAATCGAACAGATGTGCAGTGCCAGCACCGATGGCAGAAAGTACTAAACCCTGAGCTCATCAAGGGTC
CTTGGACCAAAGAAGAAGATCAGAGAGTGATAGAGCTTGTACAGAAATACGGTCCGAAACGTTGGTCTGT
TATTGCCAAGCACTTAAAGGGGAGAATTGGAAAACAATGTAGGGAGAGGTGGCATAACCACTTGAATCCA
GAAGTTAAGAAAACCTCCTGGACAGAAGAGGAAGACAGAATTATTTACCAGGCACACAAGAGACTGGGGA
ACAGATGGGCAGAAATCGCAAAGCTACTGCCTGGACGAACTGATAATGCTATCAAGAACCACTGGAATTC
TACAATGCGTCGGAAGGTCGAACAGGAAGGTTATCTGCAGGAGTCTTCAAAAGCCAGCCAGCCAGCAGTG
GCCACAAGCTTCCAGAAGAACAGTCATTTGATGGGTTTTGCTCAGGCTCCGCCTACAGCTCAACTCCCTG
CCACTGGCCAGCCCACTGTTAACAACGACTATTCCTATTACCACATTTCTGAAGCACAAAATGTCTCCAG
TCATGTTCCATACCCTGTAGCGTTACATGTAAATATAGTCAATGTCCCTCAGCCAGCTGCCGCAGCCATT
CAGAGACACTATAATGATGAAGACCCTGAGAAGGAAAAGCGAATAAAGGAATTAGAATTGCTCCTAATGT
CAACCGAGAATGAGCTAAAAGGACAGCAGGTGCTACCAACACAGAACCACACATGCAGCTACCCCGGGTG
GCACAGCACCACCATTGCCGACCACACCAGACCTCATGGAGACAGTGCACCTGTTTCCTGTTTGGGAGAA
CACCACTCCACTCCATCTCTGCCAGCGGATCCTGGCTCCCTACCTGAAGAAAGCGCCTCGCCAGCAAGGT
GCATGATCGTCCACCAGGGCACCATTCTGGATAATGTTAAGAACCTCTTAGAATTTGCAGAAACACTCCA
ATTTATAGATTCTGATTCTTCATCATGGTGTGATCTCAGCAGTTTTGAATTCTTTGAAGAAGCAGATTTT
TCACCTAGCCAACATCACACAGGCAAAGCCCTACAGCTTCAGCAAAGAGAGGGCAATGGGACTAAACCTG
CAGGAGAACCTAGCCCAAGGGTGAACAAACGTATGTTGAGTGAGAGTTCACTTGACCCACCCAAGGTCTT
ACCTCCTGCAAGGCACAGCACAATTCCACTGGTCATCCTTCGAAAAAAACGGGGCCAGGCCAGCCCCTTA
GCCACTGGAGACTGTAGCTCCTTCATATTTGCTGACGTCAGCAGTTCAACTCCCAAGCGTTCCCCTGTCA
AAAGCCTACCCTTCTCTCCCTCGCAGTTCTTAAACACTTCCAGTAACCATGAAAACTCAGACTTGGAAAT
GCCTTCTTTAACTTCCACCCCCCTCATTGGTCACAAATTGACTGTTACAACACCATTTCATAGAGACCAG
ACTGTGAAAACTCAAAAGGAAAATACTGTTTTTAGAACCCCAGCTATCAAAAGGTCAATCTTAGAAAGCT
CTCCAAGAACTCCTACACCATTCAAACATGCACTTGCAGCTCAAGAAATTAAATACGGTCCCCTGAAGAT
GCTACCTCAGACACCCTCTCATCTAGTAGAAGATCTGCAGGATGTGATCAAACAGGAATCTGATGAATCT
GGAATTGTTGCTGAGTTTCAAGAAAATGGACCACCCTTACTGAAGAAAATCAAACAAGAGGTGGAATCTC
CAACTGATAAATCAGGAAACTTCTTCTGCTCACACCACTGGGAAGGGGACAGTCTGAATACCCAACTGTT
CACGCAGACCTCGCCTGTGGCAGATGCACCGAATATTCTTACAAGCTCCGTTTTAATGGCACCAGCATCA
GAAGATGAAGACAATGTTCTCAAAGCATTTACAGTACCTAAAAACAGGTCCCTGGCGAGCCCCTTGCAGC
CTTGTAGCAGTACCTGGGAACCTGCATCCTGTGGAAAGATGGAGGAGCAGATGACATCTTCCAGTCAAGC
TCGTAAATACGTGAATGCATTCTCAGCCCGGACGCTGGTCATGTAGCTCGAGTGCGGCCGCAACCCAGCT
TTCTTGTACAAAGTGGTTGATATCCAGCACAGTGGCGGCCGCTCGAGTCTAGAGGGCCCGCGGTTCGAAT
ACCCATACGACGTCCCAGACTACGCTTAGTAATGATTAATTAAACTAGAAATTCTACCGGGTAGGGGAGG
CGCTTTTCCCAAGGCAGTCTGGAGTAACCCACCCAAGATCTGGCCTCCGCGCCGGGTTTTGGCGCCTCCC
GCGGGCGCCCCCCTCCTCACGGCGAGCCGCGTAAGATCTGGCCTCCGCGCCGGGTTTTGGCGCCTCCCGC
GGGCGCCCCCCTCCTCACGGCGAGCCTAGTCGTGAGGCTCCGGTGCCCGTCAGTGGGCAGAGCGCACATC
GCCCACAGTCCCCGAGAAGTTGGGGGGAGGGGTCGGCAATTGAACCGGTGCCTAGAGAAGGTGGCGCGGG
GTAAACTGGGAAAGTGATGTCGTGTACTGGCTCCGCCTTTTTCCCGAGGGTGGGGGAGAACCGTATATAA
GTGCAGTAGTCGCCGTGAACGTTCTTTTTCGCAACGGGTTTGCCGCCAGAACACAGGTAAGTGCCGTGTG
TGGTTCCCGCGGGCCTGGCCTCTTTACGGGTTATGGCCCTTGCGTGCCTTGAATTACTTCCACCTGGCTG
CAGTACGTGATTCTTGATCCCGAGCTTCGGGTTGGAAGTGGGTGGGAGAGTTCGAGGCCTTGCGCTTAAG
GAGCCCCTTCGCCTCGTGCTTGAGTTGAGGCCTGGCCTGGGCGCTGGGGCCGCCGCGTGCGAATCTGGTG
GCACCTTCGCGCCTGTCTCGCTGCTTTCGATAAGTCTCTAGCCATTTAAAATTTTTGATGACCTGCTGCG
ACGCTTTTTTTCTGGCAAGATAGTCTTGTAAATGCGGGCCAAGATCTGCACACTGGTATTTCGGTTTTTG
GGGCCGCGGGCGGCGACGGGGCCCGTGCGTCCCAGCGCACATGTTCGGCGAGGCGGGGCCTGCGAGCGCG
GCCACCGAGAATCGGACGGGGGTAGTCTCAAGCTGGCCGGCCTGCTCTGGTGCCTGGCCTCGCGCCGCCG
TGTATCGCCCCGCCCTGGGCGGCAAGGCTGGCCCGGTCGGCACCAGTTGCGTGAGCGGAAAGATGGCCGC
TTCCCGGCCCTGCTGCAGGGAGCTCAAAATGGAGGACGCGGCGCTCGGGAGAGCGGGCGGGTGAGTCACC
CACACAAAGGAAAAGGGCCTTTCCGTCCTCAGCCGTCGCTTCATGTGACTCCACGGAGTACCGGGCGCCG
TCCAGGCACCTCGATTAGTTCTCGAGCTTTTGGAGTACGTCGTCTTTAGGTTGGGGGGAGGGGTTTTATG
CGATGGAGTTTCCCCACACTGAGTGGGTGGAGACTGAAGTTAGGCCAGCTTGGCACTTGATGTAATTCTC
CTTGGAATTTGCCCTTTTTGAGTTTGGATCTTGGTTCATTCTCAAGCCTCAGACAGTGGTTCAAAGTTTT
TTTCTTCCATTTCAGGTGTCGTGAAGCGGCCGCCATGCTAGTAAATTGTCCGCTAAATTCTGGCCGTTTT
TGGCTTTTTTGTTAGACGGATCCATAACTTCGTATAATGTATGCTATACGAAGTTATGCCACCATGTCTA
GACTGGACAAGAGCAAAGTCATAAACGGAGCTCTGGAATTACTCAATGGTGTCGGTATCGAAGGCCTGAC
GACAAGGAAACTCGCTCAAAAGCTGGGAGTTGAGCAGCCTACCCTGTACTGGCACGTGAAGAACAAGCGG
GCCCTGCTCGATGCCCTGCCAATCGAGATGCTGGACAGGCATCATACCCACTTCTGCCCCCTGGAAGGCG
AGTCATGGCAAGACTTTCTGCGGAACAACGCCAAGTCATACCGCTGTGCTCTCCTCTCACATCGCGACGG
GGCTAAAGTGCATCTCGGCACCCGCCCAACAGAGAAACAGTACGAAACCCTGGAAAATCAGCTCGCGTTC
CTGTGTCAGCAAGGCTTCTCCCTGGAGAACGCACTGTACGCTCTGTCCGCCGTGGGCCACTTTACACTGG
GCTGCGTATTGGAGGAACAGGAGCATCAAGTAGCAAAAGAGGAAAGAGAGACACCTACCACCGATTCTAT
GCCCCCACTTCTGAGACAAGCAATTGAGCTGTTCGACCGGCAGGGAGCCGAACCTGCCTTCCTTTTCGGC
CTGGAACTAATCATATGTGGCCTGGAGAAACAGCTAAAGTGCGAAAGCGGCGGGCCGACCGACGCCCTTG
ACGATTTTGACTTAGACATGCTCCCAGCCGATGCCCTTGACGACTTTGACCTTGATATGCTGCCTGCTGA
CGCTCTTGACGATTTTGACCTTGACATGCTCCCCGGGTAACTAAGTAAGGATCCGCGGCCGCACTAGAGG
AATTCCGCCCCTCTCCCCCCCCCCCCCCCCTCTCCCTCCCCCCCCCCTAACGTTACTGGCCGAAGCCGCT
TGGAATAAGGCCGGTGTGCGTTTGTCTATATGTTATTTTCCACCATATTGCCGTCTTTTGGCAATGTGAG
GGCCCGGAAACCTGGCCCTGTCTTCTTGACGAGCATTCCTAGGGGTCTTTCCCCTCTCGCCAAAGGAATG
CAAGGTCTGTTGAATGTCGTGAAGGAAGCAGTTCCTCTGGAAGCTTCTTGAAGACAAACAACGTCTGTAG
CGACCCTTTGCAGGCAGCGGAACCCCCCACCTGGCGACAGGTGCCTCTGCGGCCAAAAGCCACGTGTATA
AGATACACCTGCAAAGGCGGCACAACCCCAGTGCCACGTTGTGAGTTGGATAGTTGTGGAAAGAGTCAAA
TGGCTCTCCTCAAGCGTATTCAACAAGGGGCTGAAGGATGCCCAGAAGGTACCCCATTGTATGGGATCTG
ATCTGGGGCCTCGGTGCACATGCTTTACATGTGTTTAGTCGAGGTTAAAAAAACGTCTAGGCCCCCCGAA
CCACGGGGACGTGGTTTTCCTTTGAAAAACACGATGATAAGCTTACCGGTCCACCATGGTGAGCAAGGGC
GAGGAGCTGTTCACCGGGGTGGTGCCCATCCTGGTCGAGCTGGACGGCGACGTAAACGGCCACAAGTTCA
GCGTGTCCGGCGAGGGCGAGGGCGATGCCACCTACGGCAAGCTGACCCTGAAGTTCATCTGCACCACCGG
CAAGCTGCCCGTGCCCTGGCCCACCCTCGTGACCACCCTGACCTACGGCGTGCAGTGCTTCAGCCGCTAC
CCCGACCACATGAAGCAGCACGACTTCTTCAAGTCCGCCATGCCCGAAGGCTACGTCCAGGAGCGCACCA
TCTTCTTCAAGGACGACGGCAACTACAAGACCCGCGCCGAGGTGAAGTTCGAGGGCGACACCCTGGTGAA
CCGCATCGAGCTGAAGGGCATCGACTTCAAGGAGGACGGCAACATCCTGGGGCACAAGCTGGAGTACAAC
TACAACAGCCACAACGTCTATATCATGGCCGACAAGCAGAAGAACGGCATCAAGGTGAACTTCAAGATCC
GCCACAACATCGAGGACGGCAGCGTGCAGCTCGCCGACCACTACCAGCAGAACACCCCCATCGGCGACGG
CCCCGTGCTGCTGCCCGACAACCACTACCTGAGCACCCAGTCCGCCCTGAGCAAAGACCCCAACGAGAAG
CGCGATCACATGGTCCTGCTGGAGTTCGTGACCGCCGCCGGGATCACTCTCGGCATGGACGAGCTGTACA
AGTAAGCATGCCCGACGGCGAGGATCTCGTCGTGACCCATGGCGATGCCTGCTTGCCGAATATCATGGTG
GAAAATGGCCGCTTTTCTGGATTCATCGACTGTGGCCGGCTGGGTGTGGCGGACCGCTATCAGGACATAG
CGTTGGCTACCCGTGATATTGCTGAAGAGCTTGGCGGCGAATGGGCTGACCGCTTCCTCGTGCTTTACGG
TATCGCCGCTCCCGATTCGCAGCGCATCGCCTTCTATCGCCTTCTTGACGAGTTCTTCTGATGTACAAGT
AAAGCGGCCGCGACTCTAGATCATAATCAGCCATACCACATTTGTAGAGGTTTTACTTGCTTTAAAAAAC
CTCCCACACCTCCCCCTGAACCTGAAACATAAAATGAATGCAATTGTTGTTGTTTAGTCCCTCCCAATTC
GATATCAAGCTTATCGCGATAGATCCTAATCAACCTCTGGATTACAAAATTTGTGAAAGATTGACTGGTA
TTCTTAACTATGTTGCTCCTTTTACGCTATGTGGATACGCTGCTTTAATGCCTTTGTATCATGCTATTGC
TTCCCGTATGGCTTTCATTTTCTCCTCCTTGTATAAATCCTGGTTGCTGTCTCTTTATGAGGAGTTGTGG
CCCGTTGTCAGGCAACGTGGCGTGGTGTGCACTGTGTTTGCTGACGCAACCCCCACTGGTTGGGGCATTG
CCACCACCTGTCAGCTCCTTTCCGGGACTTTCGCTTTCCCCCTCCCTATTGCCACGGCGGAACTCATCGC
CGCCTGCCTTGCCCGCTGCTGGACAGGGGCTCGGCTGTTGGGCACTGACAATTCCGTGGTGTTGTCGGGG
AAATCATCGTCCTTTCCTTGGCTGCTCGCCTGTGTTGCCACCTGGATTCTGCGCGGGACGTCCTTCTGCT
ACGTCCCTTCGGCCCTCAATCCAGCGGACCTTCCTTCCCGCGGCCTGCTGCCGGCTCTGCGGCCTCTTCC
GCGTCTTCGCCTTCGCCCTCAGACGAGTCGGATCTCCCTTTGGGCCGCCTCCCCGCCTGAGATCCTTTAA
GACCAATGACTTACAAGGCAGCTGTAGATCTTAGCCACTTTTTAAAAGAAAAGGGGGGACTGGAAGGGCT
AATTCACTCCCAACGAAGACAAGATCTGCTTTTTGCTTGTACTGGGTCTCTCTGGTTAGACCAGATCTGA
GCCTGGGAGCTCTCTGGCTAACTAGGGAACCCACTGCTTAAGCCTCAATAAAGCTTGCCTTGAGTGCTTC
AAGTAGTGTGTGCCCGTCTGTTGTGTGACTCTGGTAACTAGAGATCCCTCAGACCCTTTTAGTCAGTGTG
GAAAATCTCTAGCAGTAGTAGTTCATGTCATCTTATTATTCAGTATTTATAACTTGCAAAGAAATGAATA
TCAGAGAGTGAGAGGCCCGGGTTAATTAAGGAAAGGGCTAGATCATTCTTGAAGACGAAAGGGCCTCGTG
ATACGCCTATTTTTATAGGTTAATGTCATGATAATAATGGTTTCTTAGACGTCAGGTGGCACTTTTCGGG
GAAATGTGCGCGGAACCCCTATTTGTTTATTTTTCTAAATACATTCAAATATGTATCCGCTCATGAGACA
ATAACCCTGATAAATGCTTCAATAATATTGAAAAAGGAAGAGTATGAGTATTCAACATTTCCGTGTCGCC
CTTATTCCCTTTTTTGCGGCATTTTGCCTTCCTGTTTTTGCTCACCCAGAAACGCTGGTGAAAGTAAAAG
ATGCTGAAGATCAGTTGGGTGCACGAGTGGGTTACATCGAACTGGATCTCAACAGCGGTAAGATCCTTGA
GAGTTTTCGCCCCGAAGAACGTTTTCCAATGATGAGCACTTTTAAAGTTCTGCTATGTGGCGCGGTATTA
TCCCGTGTTGACGCCGGGCAAGAGCAACTCGGTCGCCGCATACACTATTCTCAGAATGACTTGGTTGAGT
ACTCACCAGTCACAGAAAAGCATCTTACGGATGGCATGACAGTAAGAGAATTATGCAGTGCTGCCATAAC
CATGAGTGATAACACTGCGGCCAACTTACTTCTGACAACGATCGGAGGACCGAAGGAGCTAACCGCTTTT
TTGCACAACATGGGGGATCATGTAACTCGCCTTGATCGTTGGGAACCGGAGCTGAATGAAGCCATACCAA
ACGACGAGCGTGACACCACGATGCCTGTAGCAATGGCAACAACGTTGCGCAAACTATTAACTGGCGAACT
ACTTACTCTAGCTTCCCGGCAACAATTAATAGACTGGATGGAGGCGGATAAAGTTGCAGGACCACTTCTG
CGCTCGGCCCTTCCGGCTGGCTGGTTTATTGCTGATAAATCTGGAGCCGGTGAGCGTGGGTCTCGCGGTA
TCATTGCAGCACTGGGGCCAGATGGTAAGCCCTCCCGTATCGTAGTTATCTACACGACGGGGAGTCAGGC
AACTATGGATGAACGAAATAGACAGATCGCTGAGATAGGTGCCTCACTGATTAAGCATTGGTAACTGTCA
GACCAAGTTTACTCATATATACTTTAGATTGATTTAAAACTTCATTTTTAATTTAAAAGGATCTAGGTGA
AGATCCTTTTTGATAATCTCATGACCAAAATCCCTTAACGTGAGTTTTCGTTCCACTGAGCGTCAGACCC
CGTAGAAAAGATCAAAGGATCTTCTTGAGATCCTTTTTTTCTGCGCGTAATCTGCTGCTTGCAAACAAAA
AAACCACCGCTACCAGCGGTGGTTTGTTTGCCGGATCAAGAGCTACCAACTCTTTTTCCGAAGGTAACTG
GCTTCAGCAGAGCGCAGATACCAAATACTGTTCTTCTAGTGTAGCCGTAGTTAGGCCACCACTTCAAGAA
CTCTGTAGCACCGCCTACATACCTCGCTCTGCTAATCCTGTTACCAGTGGCTGCTGCCAGTGGCGATAAG
TCGTGTCTTACCGGGTTGGACTCAAGACGATAGTTACCGGATAAGGCGCAGCGGTCGGGCTGAACGGGGG
GTTCGTGCACACAGCCCAGCTTGGAGCGAACGACCTACACCGAACTGAGATACCTACAGCGTGAGCTATG
AGAAAGCGCCACGCTTCCCGAAGGGAGAAAGGCGGACAGGTATCCGGTAAGCGGCAGGGTCGGAACAGGA
GAGCGCACGAGGGAGCTTCCAGGGGGAAACGCCTGGTATCTTTATAGTCCTGTCGGGTTTCGCCACCTCT
GACTTGAGCGTCGATTTTTGTGATGCTCGTCAGGGGGGCGGAGCCTATGGAAAAACGCCAGCAACGCGGC
CTTTTTACGGTTCCTGGCCTTTTGCTGGCCTTTTGCTCACATGTTCTTTCCTGCGTTATCCCCTGATTCT
GTGGATAACCGTATTACCGCCTTTGAGTGAGCTGATACCGCTCGCCGCAGCCGAACGACCGAGCGCAGCG
AGTCAGTGAGCGAGGAAGCGGAAGAGCGCCCAATACGCAAACCGCCTCTCCCCGCGCGTTGGCCGATTCA
TTAATG
Features (pLannotate 1.2.2; 39 found; start..end, strand, type, name):
      2..56      +  CDS            lacI (fragment): lac repressor; lacI; The lac repressor binds to the lac operator to inhibit transcription in E. coli. This inhibition can be relieved by adding lactose or isopropyl-β-D-thiogalactopyranoside (IPTG).
     62..155     +  rep_origin     SV40 ori (fragment): SV40 origin of replication
    180..217     +  CDS            lacI (fragment): lac repressor; lacI; The lac repressor binds to the lac operator to inhibit transcription in E. coli. This inhibition can be relieved by adding lactose or isopropyl-β-D-thiogalactopyranoside (IPTG).
    230..251     +  protein_bind   CAP binding site: CAP binding activates transcription in the presence of cAMP. E. coli catabolite activator protein
    266..296     +  promoter       lac promoter: promoter for the E. coli lac operon
    300..322     +  protein_bind   lac operator (fragment): The lac repressor binds to the lac operator to inhibit transcription in E. coli. This inhibition can be relieved by adding lactose or isopropyl-β-D-thiogalactopyranoside (IPTG). lac repressor encoded by lacI
    354..437     +  polyA_signal   SV40 poly(A) signal (fragment): SV40 polyadenylation signal
    604..933     +  CDS            nef (fragment): NEF_HV1BR - Experimental evidence at protein level: Swiss-Prot protein existence level 1. Extracellular Nef protein targets CD4(+) T-lymphocytes for apoptosis by interacting with CXCR4 surface receptors (PubMed:14990729). From Human immunodeficiency virus type 1 group M subtype B (isolate BRU/LAI) (HIV-1).
    981..1238    +  LTR            5' LTR (truncated): truncated 5' long terminal repeat (LTR) from HIV-1
   1285..1410    +  misc_feature   HIV-1 Ψ: packaging signal of human immunodeficiency virus type 1
   1394..1732    +  CDS            HIV-1 gag (fragment): gag protein from human immunodeficiency virus 1; gag
   1907..2140    +  misc_feature   RRE: The Rev response element (RRE) of HIV-1 allows for Rev-dependent mRNA export from the nucleus to the cytoplasm.
   2517..2617    +  CDS            Rev (fragment): human immunodeficiency virus 1 (HIV-1) Rev protein; rev; enhances nuclear export of unspliced and incompletely spliced viral mRNAs
   2662..2779    +  misc_feature   cPPT/CTS: central polypurine tract and central termination sequence of HIV-1
   2826..2993    +  protein_bind   tetracycline response element (fragment): contains seven copies of the tetracycline operator tetO tetracycline repressor TetR
   3011..3049    +  promoter       minimal CMV promoter: human cytomegalovirus (CMV) immediate early promoter
   3179..3203    +  protein_bind   attB1: mutant version of attB; recombination site for the Gateway® BP reaction BP Clonase™
   3221..5503    +  CDS            MYB: MYB_HUMAN - Experimental evidence at protein level: Swiss-Prot protein existence level 1. Transcriptional activator; DNA-binding protein that specifically recognize the sequence 5'-YAAC[GT]G-3'. Plays an important role in the control of proliferation and differentiation of hematopoietic progenitor cells. From Homo sapiens (Human).
   5523..5547    -  protein_bind   attB2: mutant version of attB; recombination site for the Gateway® BP reaction BP Clonase™
   5659..5694    +  promoter       PGK promoter (fragment): mouse phosphoglycerate kinase 1 promoter
   5712..5767    +  promoter       UbC promoter (fragment): human ubiquitin C promoter
   5780..5835    +  promoter       UbC promoter (fragment): human ubiquitin C promoter
   5846..7024    +  promoter       EF-1α promoter: strong constitutive promoter for human elongation factor EF-1α
   7038..7087    +  promoter       UbC promoter (fragment): human ubiquitin C promoter
   7094..7127    -  protein_bind   loxP: Cre-mediated recombination occurs in the 8-bp core sequence (GCATACAT). Cre recombinase
   7134..7831    +  CDS            rtTA3 (fragment): reverse tetracycline transactivator 3 activates expression from Tet-responsive promoters in the presence of doxycycline
   7761..7871    +  CDS            VP48: 3 tandem repeats of the minimal activation domain of herpes simplex virus VP16 (Cheng et al., 2013)
   8048..8510    +  misc_feature   IRES: internal ribosome entry site (IRES) of the encephalomyocarditis virus (EMCV)
   8526..9245    +  CDS            EGFP: the original enhanced GFP (Yang et al., 1996) mammalian codon-optimized
   9245..9511    +  CDS            NeoR/KanR (fragment): aminoglycoside phosphotransferase confers resistance to neomycin, kanamycin, and G418 (Geneticin®)
   9539..9622    +  CDS            large T antigen (fragment): large T antigen from SV40 (simian virus 40)
   9656..9676    +  misc_feature   MCS (fragment): pBluescript multiple cloning site
   9688..10276   +  misc_feature   WPRE: woodchuck hepatitis virus posttranscriptional regulatory element
  10284..10349   +  CDS            nef (fragment): NEF_HV1Z2 - Experimental evidence at protein level: Swiss-Prot protein existence level 1. Extracellular Nef protein targets CD4(+) T-lymphocytes for apoptosis by interacting with CXCR4 surface receptors. From Human immunodeficiency virus type 1 group M subtype D (isolate Z2/CDC-Z34) (HIV-1).
  10351..10584   +  LTR            3' LTR (ΔU3): self-inactivating 3' long terminal repeat (LTR) from HIV-1
  10789..10893   +  promoter       AmpR promoter: bla
  10894..11754   +  CDS            AmpR: β-lactamase; bla; confers resistance to ampicillin, carbenicillin, and related antibiotics
  11925..12513   +  rep_origin     ori: high-copy-number ColE1/pMB1/pBR322/pUC origin of replication
  12696..12746   +  CDS            lacI (fragment): lac repressor; lacI; The lac repressor binds to the lac operator to inhibit transcription in E. coli. This inhibition can be relieved by adding lactose or isopropyl-β-D-thiogalactopyranoside (IPTG).
