[The description below was written by a language model from this plasmid's Addgene catalogue record and pLannotate feature annotations shown in this document.]
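Description:
pINDUCER21-MYB is a single-vector, doxycycline-inducible lentiviral expression construct built on the pINDUCER21 (ORF-EG) backbone and carrying the full-length human MYB open reading frame without a tag. It is propagated in E. coli through a ColE1/pUC-type origin with ampicillin selection (AmpR); the catalogue lists it as low copy and grown in a recombination-deficient strain, as is usual for LTR-containing plasmids. The viral portion comprises a truncated HIV-1 5' LTR, the Ψ packaging signal with adjoining gag sequence, the RRE, the cPPT/CTS, a WPRE and a self-inactivating ΔU3 3' LTR. Packaging functions must therefore be supplied in trans, and the integrated provirus relies on its internal promoters.

Two expression units sit between the LTRs. The first is a tetracycline response element fused to a minimal CMV promoter, which drives MYB. The ORF is flanked by attB1 and attB2 sites, consistent with Gateway transfer from the entry clone mentioned in the record. Downstream, a constitutive promoter drives rtTA3, followed by an EMCV IRES and EGFP. The annotation software labels most of this promoter region as EF-1α, with short UbC and PGK fragments around it, so its identity is not cleanly resolved. Transduced cells constitutively make the reverse transactivator and are marked by green fluorescence, while MYB is transcribed only when doxycycline lets rtTA3 bind the TRE. A single loxP site is also annotated, and the scattered lacI, NeoR and SV40 fragments appear to be backbone remnants.

The associated work concerns deriving haematopoietic progenitors from human pluripotent stem cells. The sequenced record is 12,746 nt and includes the MYB insert, which differs from the catalogue's stated total of 14,438 bp. The depositor's map covers only the empty backbone.
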