Addgene plasmid #51305: pINDUCER21-MYB
Purpose: Expression of MYB after doxycycline administration
Depositing lab: George Daley. Depositing organization: Boston Children's Hospital. Publication: Induction of multipotential hematopoietic progenitors from human pluripotent stem cells via respecification of lineage-restricted precursors. Doulatov S, Vo LT, Chou SS, Kim PG, Arora N, Li H, Hadland BK, Bernstein ID, Collins JJ, Zon LI, Daley GQ. Cell Stem Cell. 2013 Oct 3;13(4):459-70. doi: 10.1016/j.stem.2013.09.002. PubMed 24094326.
Backbone
  Vector backbone: pINDUCER21 (ORF-EG)
  Backbone manufacturer: Dr. Richard Mulligan
  Backbone size w/o insert (bp): 12152
  Total vector size (bp): 14438
  Modifications to backbone: None
  Vector type: Lentiviral
Growth in bacteria
  Bacterial resistance: Ampicillin, 100 μg/mL
  Growth temperature: 37°C
  Growth strain: Stbl3
  Copy number: Low Copy
Gene/Insert
  Gene/Insert name: v-myb avian myeloblastosis viral oncogene homolog
  Species: H. sapiens (human)
  Insert size (bp): 2286
  Mutation: full length ORF
  GenBank ID: NM_001130173.1
  Entrez Gene: MYB (a.k.a. Cmyb, c-myb, c-myb_CDS, efg)
  Tag / fusion protein: n/a
Resource information
  A portion of this plasmid was derived from a plasmid made by: pINDUCER21 from Dr. Steve Elledge (HHMI) Full lenght ORF obtained as pDONR construct from Genecopoeia catalog #: H3756
Terms and licenses: Academic/Nonprofit Terms; Industry Terms: Not Available to Industry
Depositor comments: NOTE: The map and depositor sequence are of the empty backbone ONLY. Addgene does not have sequence for the fully assembled plasmid. Sequence for much of the insert can be found in Addgene's sequencing results.
How to cite: pINDUCER21-MYB was a gift from George Daley (Addgene plasmid # 51305 ; http://n2t.net/addgene:51305 ; RRID:Addgene_51305)
