>Addgene plasmid #51305 | pINDUCER21-MYB | depositor partial sequence | sequence record 79034 | Backbone sequence
TGGAAGGGCTAATTCACTCCCAAAGAAGACAAGATATCCTTGATCTGTGGATCTACCACACACAAGGCTA
CTTCCCTGATTAGCAGAACTACACACCAGGGCCAGGGGTCAGATATCCACTGACCTTTGGATGGTGCTAC
AAGCTAGTACCAGTTGAGCCAGATAAGGTAGAAGAGGCCAATAAAGGAGAGAACACCAGCTTGTTACACC
CTGTGAGCCTGCATGGGATGGATGACCCGGAGAGAGAAGTGTTAGAGTGGAGGTTTGACAGCCGCCTAGC
ATTTCATCACGTGGCCCGAGAGCTGCATCCGGAGTACTTCAAGAACTGCTGATATCGAGCTTGCTACAAG
GGACTTTCCGCTGGGGACTTTCCAGGGAGGCGTGGCCTGGGCGGGACTGGGGAGTGGCGAGCCCTCAGAT
CCTGCATATAAGCAGCTGCTTTTTGCCTGTACTGGGTCTCTCTGGTTAGACCAGATCTGAGCCTGGGAGC
TCTCTGGCTAACTAGGGAACCCACTGCTTAAGCCTCAATAAAGCTTGCCTTGAGTGCTTCAAGTAGTGTG
TGCCCGTCTGTTGTGTGACTCTGGTAACTAGAGATCCCTCAGACCCTTTTAGTCAGTGTGGAAAATCTCT
AGCAGTGGCGCCCGAACAGGGACTTGAAAGCGAAAGGGAAACCAGAGGAGCTCTCTCGACGCAGGACTCG
GCTTGCTGAAGCGCGCACGGCAAGAGGCGAGGGGCGGCGACTGGTGAGTACGCCAAAAATTTTGACTAGC
GGAGGCTAGAAGGAGAGAGATGGGTGCGAGAGCGTCAGTATTAAGCGGGGGAGAATTAGATCGCGATGGG
AAAAAATTCGGTTAAGGCCAGGGGGAAAGAAAAAATATAAATTAAAACATATAGTATGGGCAAGCAGGGA
GCTAGAACGATTCGCAGTTAATCCTGGCCTGTTAGAAACATCAGAAGGCTGTAGACAAATACTGGGACAG
CTACAACCATCCCTTCAGACAGGATCAGAAGAACTTAGATCATTATATAATACAGTAGCAACCCTCTATT
GTGTGCATCAAAGGATAGAGATAAAAGACACCAAGGAAGCTTTAGACAAGATAGAGGAAGAGCAAAACAA
AAGTAAGACCACCGCACAGCAAGCGGCCGGCCGCTGATCTTCAGACCTGGAGGAGGAGATATGAGGGACA
ATTGGAGAAGTGAATTATATAAATATAAAGTAGTAAAAATTGAACCATTAGGAGTAGCACCCACCAAGGC
AAAGAGAAGAGTGGTGCAGAGAGAAAAAAGAGCAGTGGGAATAGGAGCTTTGTTCCTTGGGTTCTTGGGA
GCAGCAGGAAGCACTATGGGCGCAGCGTCAATGACGCTGACGGTACAGGCCAGACAATTATTGTCTGGTA
TAGTGCAGCAGCAGAACAATTTGCTGAGGGCTATTGAGGCGCAACAGCATCTGTTGCAACTCACAGTCTG
GGGCATCAAGCAGCTCCAGGCAAGAATCCTGGCTGTGGAAAGATACCTAAAGGATCAACAGCTCCTGGGG
ATTTGGGGTTGCTCTGGAAAACTCATTTGCACCACTGCTGTGCCTTGGAATGCTAGTTGGAGTAATAAAT
CTCTGGAACAGATTTGGAATCACACGACCTGGATGGAGTGGGACAGAGAAATTAACAATTACACAAGCTT
AATACACTCCTTAATTGAAGAATCGCAAAACCAGCAAGAAAAGAATGAACAAGAATTATTGGAATTAGAT
AAATGGGCAAGTTTGTGGAATTGGTTTAACATAACAAATTGGCTGTGGTATATAAAATTATTCATAATGA
TAGTAGGAGGCTTGGTAGGTTTAAGAATAGTTTTTGCTGTACTTTCTATAGTGAATAGAGTTAGGCAGGG
ATATTCACCATTATCGTTTCAGACCCACCTCCCAACCCCGAGGGGACCCGACAGGCCCGAAGGAATAGAA
GAAGAAGGTGGAGAGAGAGACAGAGACAGATCCATTCGATTAGTGAACGGATCTCGACGGTATCGCCGAA
TTCACAAATGGCAGTATTCATCCACAATTTTAAAAGAAAAGGGGGGATTGGGGGGTACAGTGCAGGGGAA
AGAATAGTAGACATAATAGCAACAGACATACAAACTAAAGAATTACAAAAACAAATTACAAAAATTCAAA
ATTTTCGGGTTTATTACAGGGACAGCAGAGATCCAGTTTGGACTAGGATCCTTTACCACTCCCTATCAGT
GATAGAGAAAAGTGAAAGTCGAGTTTACCACTCCCTATCAGTGATAGAGAAAAGTGAAAGTCGAGTTTAC
CACTCCCTATCAGTGATAGAGAAAAGTGAAAGTCGAGTTTACCACTCCCTATCAGTGATAGAGAAAAGTG
AAAGTCGAGTTTACCACTCCCTATCAGTGATAGAGAAAAGTGAAAGTCGAGTTTACCACTCCCTATCAGT
GATAGAGAAAAGTGAAAGTCGAGTTTACCACTCCCTATCAGTGATAGAGAAAAGTGAAAGTCGAGCTCGG
TACCCGGGTCGAGGTAGGCGTGTACGGTGGGAGGCCTATATAAGCAGAGCTCGTTTAGTGAACCGTCAGA
TCGCCTGGAGACGCCATCCACGCTGTTTTGACCTCCATAGAAGACACCGGGACCGATCCAGCCTCCGCGG
CCCCGAACTAGTCCAGTGTGGTGGAATTCTGCAGATATCAACAAGTTTGTACAAAAAAGCTGAACGAGAA
ACGTAAAATGATATAAATATCAATATATTAAATTAGATTTTGCATAAAAAACAGACTACATAATACTGTA
AAACACAACATATCCAGTCACTATGGCGGCCGCATTAGGCACCCCAGGCTTTACACTTTATGCTTCCGGC
TCGTATAATGTGTGGATTTTGAGTTAGGATCCGTCGAGATTTTCAGGAGCTAAGGAAGCTAAAATGGAGA
AAAAAATCACTGGATATACCACCGTTGATATATCCCAATGGCATCGTAAAGAACATTTTGAGGCATTTCA
GTCAGTTGCTCAATGTACCTATAACCAGACCGTTCAGCTGGATATTACGGCCTTTTTAAAGACCGTAAAG
AAAAATAAGCACAAGTTTTATCCGGCCTTTATTCACATTCTTGCCCGCCTGATGAATGCTCATCCGGAAT
TCCGTATGGCAATGAAAGACGGTGAGCTGGTGATATGGGATAGTGTTCACCCTTGTTACACCGTTTTCCA
TGAGCAAACTGAAACGTTTTCATCGCTCTGGAGTGAATACCACGACGATTTCCGGCAGTTTCTACACATA
TATTCGCAAGATGTGGCGTGTTACGGTGAAAACCTGGCCTATTTCCCTAAAGGGTTTATTGAGAATATGT
TTTTCGTCTCAGCCAATCCCTGGGTGAGTTTCACCAGTTTTGATTTAAACGTGGCCAATATGGACAACTT
CTTCGCCCCCGTTTTCACCATGGGCAAATATTATACGCAAGGCGACAAGGTGCTGATGCCGCTGGCGATT
CAGGTTCATCATGCCGTTTGTGATGGCTTCCATGTCGGCAGAATGCTTAATGAATTACAACAGTACTGCG
ATGAGTGGCAGGGCGGGGCGTAAAGATCTGGATCCGGCTTACTAAAAGCCAGATAACAGTATGCGTATTT
GCGCGCTGATTTTTGCGGTATAAGAATATATACTGATATGTATACCCGAAGTATGTCAAAAAGAGGTATG
CTATGAAGCAGCGTATTACAGTGACAGTTGACAGCGACAGCTATCAGTTGCTCAAGGCATATATGATGTC
AATATCTCCGGTCTGGTAAGCACAACCATGCAGAATGAAGCCCGTCGTCTGCGTGCCGAACGCTGGAAAG
CGGAAAATCAGGAAGGGATGGCTGAGGTCGCCCGGTTTATTGAAATGAACGGCTCTTTTGCTGACGAGAA
CAGGGGCTGGTGAAATGCAGTTTAAGGTTTACACCTATAAAAGAGAGAGCCGTTATCGTCTGTTTGTGGA
TGTACAGAGTGATATTATTGACACGCCCGGGCGACGGATGGTGATCCCCCTGGCCAGTGCACGTCTGCTG
TCAGATAAAGTCTCCCGTGAACTTTACCCGGTGGTGCATATCGGGGATGAAAGCTGGCGCATGATGACCA
CCGATATGGCCAGTGTGCCGGTCTCCGTTATCGGGGAAGAAGTGGCTGATCTCAGCCACCGCGAAAATGA
CATCAAAAACGCCATTAACCTGATGTTCTGGGGAATATAAATGTCAGGCTCCCTTATACACAGCCAGTCT
GCAGGTCGACCATAGTGACTGGATATGTTGTGTTTTACAGTATTATGTAGTCTGTTTTTTATGCAAAATC
TAATTTAATATATTGATATTTATATCATTTTACGTTTCTCGTTCAGCTTTCTTGTACAAAGTGGTTGATA
TCCAGCACAGTGGCGGCCGCTCGAGTCTAGAGGGCCCGCGGTTCGAATACCCATACGACGTCCCAGACTA
CGCTTAGTAATGATTAATTAAACTAGAAATTCTACCGGGTAGGGGAGGCGCTTTTCCCAAGGCAGTCTGG
AGTAACCCACCCAAGATCTGGCCTCCGCGCCGGGTTTTGGCGCCTCCCGCGGGCGCCCCCCTCCTCACGG
CGAGCCGCGTAAGATCTGGCCTCCGCGCCGGGTTTTGGCGCCTCCCGCGGGCGCCCCCCTCCTCACGGCG
AGCCTAGTCGTGAGGCTCCGGTGCCCGTCAGTGGGCAGAGCGCACATCGCCCACAGTCCCCGAGAAGTTG
GGGGGAGGGGTCGGCAATTGAACCGGTGCCTAGAGAAGGTGGCGCGGGGTAAACTGGGAAAGTGATGTCG
TGTACTGGCTCCGCCTTTTTCCCGAGGGTGGGGGAGAACCGTATATAAGTGCAGTAGTCGCCGTGAACGT
TCTTTTTCGCAACGGGTTTGCCGCCAGAACACAGGTAAGTGCCGTGTGTGGTTCCCGCGGGCCTGGCCTC
TTTACGGGTTATGGCCCTTGCGTGCCTTGAATTACTTCCACCTGGCTGCAGTACGTGATTCTTGATCCCG
AGCTTCGGGTTGGAAGTGGGTGGGAGAGTTCGAGGCCTTGCGCTTAAGGAGCCCCTTCGCCTCGTGCTTG
AGTTGAGGCCTGGCCTGGGCGCTGGGGCCGCCGCGTGCGAATCTGGTGGCACCTTCGCGCCTGTCTCGCT
GCTTTCGATAAGTCTCTAGCCATTTAAAATTTTTGATGACCTGCTGCGACGCTTTTTTTCTGGCAAGATA
GTCTTGTAAATGCGGGCCAAGATCTGCACACTGGTATTTCGGTTTTTGGGGCCGCGGGCGGCGACGGGGC
CCGTGCGTCCCAGCGCACATGTTCGGCGAGGCGGGGCCTGCGAGCGCGGCCACCGAGAATCGGACGGGGG
TAGTCTCAAGCTGGCCGGCCTGCTCTGGTGCCTGGCCTCGCGCCGCCGTGTATCGCCCCGCCCTGGGCGG
CAAGGCTGGCCCGGTCGGCACCAGTTGCGTGAGCGGAAAGATGGCCGCTTCCCGGCCCTGCTGCAGGGAG
CTCAAAATGGAGGACGCGGCGCTCGGGAGAGCGGGCGGGTGAGTCACCCACACAAAGGAAAAGGGCCTTT
CCGTCCTCAGCCGTCGCTTCATGTGACTCCACGGAGTACCGGGCGCCGTCCAGGCACCTCGATTAGTTCT
CGAGCTTTTGGAGTACGTCGTCTTTAGGTTGGGGGGAGGGGTTTTATGCGATGGAGTTTCCCCACACTGA
GTGGGTGGAGACTGAAGTTAGGCCAGCTTGGCACTTGATGTAATTCTCCTTGGAATTTGCCCTTTTTGAG
TTTGGATCTTGGTTCATTCTCAAGCCTCAGACAGTGGTTCAAAGTTTTTTTCTTCCATTTCAGGTGTCGT
GAAGCGGCCGCCATGCTAGTAAATTGTCCGCTAAATTCTGGCCGTTTTTGGCTTTTTTGTTAGACGGATC
CATAACTTCGTATAATGTATGCTATACGAAGTTATGCCACCATGTCTAGACTGGACAAGAGCAAAGTCAT
AAACGGAGCTCTGGAATTACTCAATGGTGTCGGTATCGAAGGCCTGACGACAAGGAAACTCGCTCAAAAG
CTGGGAGTTGAGCAGCCTACCCTGTACTGGCACGTGAAGAACAAGCGGGCCCTGCTCGATGCCCTGCCAA
TCGAGATGCTGGACAGGCATCATACCCACTTCTGCCCCCTGGAAGGCGAGTCATGGCAAGACTTTCTGCG
GAACAACGCCAAGTCATACCGCTGTGCTCTCCTCTCACATCGCGACGGGGCTAAAGTGCATCTCGGCACC
CGCCCAACAGAGAAACAGTACGAAACCCTGGAAAATCAGCTCGCGTTCCTGTGTCAGCAAGGCTTCTCCC
TGGAGAACGCACTGTACGCTCTGTCCGCCGTGGGCCACTTTACACTGGGCTGCGTATTGGAGGAACAGGA
GCATCAAGTAGCAAAAGAGGAAAGAGAGACACCTACCACCGATTCTATGCCCCCACTTCTGAGACAAGCA
ATTGAGCTGTTCGACCGGCAGGGAGCCGAACCTGCCTTCCTTTTCGGCCTGGAACTAATCATATGTGGCC
TGGAGAAACAGCTAAAGTGCGAAAGCGGCGGGCCGACCGACGCCCTTGACGATTTTGACTTAGACATGCT
CCCAGCCGATGCCCTTGACGACTTTGACCTTGATATGCTGCCTGCTGACGCTCTTGACGATTTTGACCTT
GACATGCTCCCCGGGTAACTAAGTAAGGATCCGCGGCCGCACTAGAGGAATTCCGCCCCTCTCCCCCCCC
CCCCTCTCCCTCCCCCCCCCCTAACGTTACTGGCCGAAGCCGCTTGGAATAAGGCCGGTGTGCGTTTGTC
TATATGTTATTTTCCACCATATTGCCGTCTTTTGGCAATGTGAGGGCCCGGAAACCTGGCCCTGTCTTCT
TGACGAGCATTCCTAGGGGTCTTTCCCCTCTCGCCAAAGGAATGCAAGGTCTGTTGAATGTCGTGAAGGA
AGCAGTTCCTCTGGAAGCTTCTTGAAGACAAACAACGTCTGTAGCGACCCTTTGCAGGCAGCGGAACCCC
CCACCTGGCGACAGGTGCCTCTGCGGCCAAAAGCCACGTGTATAAGATACACCTGCAAAGGCGGCACAAC
CCCAGTGCCACGTTGTGAGTTGGATAGTTGTGGAAAGAGTCAAATGGCTCTCCTCAAGCGTATTCAACAA
GGGGCTGAAGGATGCCCAGAAGGTACCCCATTGTATGGGATCTGATCTGGGGCCTCGGTGCACATGCTTT
ACATGTGTTTAGTCGAGGTTAAAAAAACGTCTAGGCCCCCCGAACCACGGGGACGTGGTTTTCCTTTGAA
AAACACGATGATAAGCTTACCGGTCCACCATGGTGAGCAAGGGCGAGGAGCTGTTCACCGGGGTGGTGCC
CATCCTGGTCGAGCTGGACGGCGACGTAAACGGCCACAAGTTCAGCGTGTCCGGCGAGGGCGAGGGCGAT
GCCACCTACGGCAAGCTGACCCTGAAGTTCATCTGCACCACCGGCAAGCTGCCCGTGCCCTGGCCCACCC
TCGTGACCACCCTGACCTACGGCGTGCAGTGCTTCAGCCGCTACCCCGACCACATGAAGCAGCACGACTT
CTTCAAGTCCGCCATGCCCGAAGGCTACGTCCAGGAGCGCACCATCTTCTTCAAGGACGACGGCAACTAC
AAGACCCGCGCCGAGGTGAAGTTCGAGGGCGACACCCTGGTGAACCGCATCGAGCTGAAGGGCATCGACT
TCAAGGAGGACGGCAACATCCTGGGGCACAAGCTGGAGTACAACTACAACAGCCACAACGTCTATATCAT
GGCCGACAAGCAGAAGAACGGCATCAAGGTGAACTTCAAGATCCGCCACAACATCGAGGACGGCAGCGTG
CAGCTCGCCGACCACTACCAGCAGAACACCCCCATCGGCGACGGCCCCGTGCTGCTGCCCGACAACCACT
ACCTGAGCACCCAGTCCGCCCTGAGCAAAGACCCCAACGAGAAGCGCGATCACATGGTCCTGCTGGAGTT
CGTGACCGCCGCCGGGATCACTCTCGGCATGGACGAGCTGTACAAGTAAGCATGCCCGACGGCGAGGATC
TCGTCGTGACCCATGGCGATGCCTGCTTGCCGAATATCATGGTGGAAAATGGCCGCTTTTCTGGATTCAT
CGACTGTGGCCGGCTGGGTGTGGCGGACCGCTATCAGGACATAGCGTTGGCTACCCGTGATATTGCTGAA
GAGCTTGGCGGCGAATGGGCTGACCGCTTCCTCGTGCTTTACGGTATCGCCGCTCCCGATTCGCAGCGCA
TCGCCTTCTATCGCCTTCTTGACGAGTTCTTCTGATGTACAAGTAAAGCGGCCGCGACTCTAGATCATAA
TCAGCCATACCACATTTGTAGAGGTTTTACTTGCTTTAAAAAACCTCCCACACCTCCCCCTGAACCTGAA
ACATAAAATGAATGCAATTGTTGTTGTTTAGTCCCTCCCAATTCGATATCAAGCTTATCGCGATAGATCC
TAATCAACCTCTGGATTACAAAATTTGTGAAAGATTGACTGGTATTCTTAACTATGTTGCTCCTTTTACG
CTATGTGGATACGCTGCTTTAATGCCTTTGTATCATGCTATTGCTTCCCGTATGGCTTTCATTTTCTCCT
CCTTGTATAAATCCTGGTTGCTGTCTCTTTATGAGGAGTTGTGGCCCGTTGTCAGGCAACGTGGCGTGGT
GTGCACTGTGTTTGCTGACGCAACCCCCACTGGTTGGGGCATTGCCACCACCTGTCAGCTCCTTTCCGGG
ACTTTCGCTTTCCCCCTCCCTATTGCCACGGCGGAACTCATCGCCGCCTGCCTTGCCCGCTGCTGGACAG
GGGCTCGGCTGTTGGGCACTGACAATTCCGTGGTGTTGTCGGGGAAATCATCGTCCTTTCCTTGGCTGCT
CGCCTGTGTTGCCACCTGGATTCTGCGCGGGACGTCCTTCTGCTACGTCCCTTCGGCCCTCAATCCAGCG
GACCTTCCTTCCCGCGGCCTGCTGCCGGCTCTGCGGCCTCTTCCGCGTCTTCGCCTTCGCCCTCAGACGA
GTCGGATCTCCCTTTGGGCCGCCTCCCCGCCTGAGATCCTTTAAGACCAATGACTTACAAGGCAGCTGTA
GATCTTAGCCACTTTTTAAAAGAAAAGGGGGGACTGGAAGGGCTAATTCACTCCCAACGAAGACAAGATC
TGCTTTTTGCTTGTACTGGGTCTCTCTGGTTAGACCAGATCTGAGCCTGGGAGCTCTCTGGCTAACTAGG
GAACCCACTGCTTAAGCCTCAATAAAGCTTGCCTTGAGTGCTTCAAGTAGTGTGTGCCCGTCTGTTGTGT
GACTCTGGTAACTAGAGATCCCTCAGACCCTTTTAGTCAGTGTGGAAAATCTCTAGCAGTAGTAGTTCAT
GTCATCTTATTATTCAGTATTTATAACTTGCAAAGAAATGAATATCAGAGAGTGAGAGGCCCGGGTTAAT
TAAGGAAAGGGCTAGATCATTCTTGAAGACGAAAGGGCCTCGTGATACGCCTATTTTTATAGGTTAATGT
CATGATAATAATGGTTTCTTAGACGTCAGGTGGCACTTTTCGGGGAAATGTGCGCGGAACCCCTATTTGT
TTATTTTTCTAAATACATTCAAATATGTATCCGCTCATGAGACAATAACCCTGATAAATGCTTCAATAAT
ATTGAAAAAGGAAGAGTATGAGTATTCAACATTTCCGTGTCGCCCTTATTCCCTTTTTTGCGGCATTTTG
CCTTCCTGTTTTTGCTCACCCAGAAACGCTGGTGAAAGTAAAAGATGCTGAAGATCAGTTGGGTGCACGA
GTGGGTTACATCGAACTGGATCTCAACAGCGGTAAGATCCTTGAGAGTTTTCGCCCCGAAGAACGTTTTC
CAATGATGAGCACTTTTAAAGTTCTGCTATGTGGCGCGGTATTATCCCGTGTTGACGCCGGGCAAGAGCA
ACTCGGTCGCCGCATACACTATTCTCAGAATGACTTGGTTGAGTACTCACCAGTCACAGAAAAGCATCTT
ACGGATGGCATGACAGTAAGAGAATTATGCAGTGCTGCCATAACCATGAGTGATAACACTGCGGCCAACT
TACTTCTGACAACGATCGGAGGACCGAAGGAGCTAACCGCTTTTTTGCACAACATGGGGGATCATGTAAC
TCGCCTTGATCGTTGGGAACCGGAGCTGAATGAAGCCATACCAAACGACGAGCGTGACACCACGATGCCT
GTAGCAATGGCAACAACGTTGCGCAAACTATTAACTGGCGAACTACTTACTCTAGCTTCCCGGCAACAAT
TAATAGACTGGATGGAGGCGGATAAAGTTGCAGGACCACTTCTGCGCTCGGCCCTTCCGGCTGGCTGGTT
TATTGCTGATAAATCTGGAGCCGGTGAGCGTGGGTCTCGCGGTATCATTGCAGCACTGGGGCCAGATGGT
AAGCCCTCCCGTATCGTAGTTATCTACACGACGGGGAGTCAGGCAACTATGGATGAACGAAATAGACAGA
TCGCTGAGATAGGTGCCTCACTGATTAAGCATTGGTAACTGTCAGACCAAGTTTACTCATATATACTTTA
GATTGATTTAAAACTTCATTTTTAATTTAAAAGGATCTAGGTGAAGATCCTTTTTGATAATCTCATGACC
AAAATCCCTTAACGTGAGTTTTCGTTCCACTGAGCGTCAGACCCCGTAGAAAAGATCAAAGGATCTTCTT
GAGATCCTTTTTTTCTGCGCGTAATCTGCTGCTTGCAAACAAAAAAACCACCGCTACCAGCGGTGGTTTG
TTTGCCGGATCAAGAGCTACCAACTCTTTTTCCGAAGGTAACTGGCTTCAGCAGAGCGCAGATACCAAAT
ACTGTTCTTCTAGTGTAGCCGTAGTTAGGCCACCACTTCAAGAACTCTGTAGCACCGCCTACATACCTCG
CTCTGCTAATCCTGTTACCAGTGGCTGCTGCCAGTGGCGATAAGTCGTGTCTTACCGGGTTGGACTCAAG
ACGATAGTTACCGGATAAGGCGCAGCGGTCGGGCTGAACGGGGGGTTCGTGCACACAGCCCAGCTTGGAG
CGAACGACCTACACCGAACTGAGATACCTACAGCGTGAGCTATGAGAAAGCGCCACGCTTCCCGAAGGGA
GAAAGGCGGACAGGTATCCGGTAAGCGGCAGGGTCGGAACAGGAGAGCGCACGAGGGAGCTTCCAGGGGG
AAACGCCTGGTATCTTTATAGTCCTGTCGGGTTTCGCCACCTCTGACTTGAGCGTCGATTTTTGTGATGC
TCGTCAGGGGGGCGGAGCCTATGGAAAAACGCCAGCAACGCGGCCTTTTTACGGTTCCTGGCCTTTTGCT
GGCCTTTTGCTCACATGTTCTTTCCTGCGTTATCCCCTGATTCTGTGGATAACCGTATTACCGCCTTTGA
GTGAGCTGATACCGCTCGCCGCAGCCGAACGACCGAGCGCAGCGAGTCAGTGAGCGAGGAAGCGGAAGAG
CGCCCAATACGCAAACCGCCTCTCCCCGCGCGTTGGCCGATTCATTAATGCAGCAAGCTCATGGCTGACT
AATTTTTTTTATTTATGCAGAGGCCGAGGCCGCCTCGGCCTCTGAGCTATTCCAGAAGTAGTGAGGAGGC
TTTTTTGGAGGCCTAGGCTTTTGCAAAAAGCTCCCCGTGGCACGACAGGTTTCCCGACTGGAAAGCGGGC
AGTGAGCGCAACGCAATTAATGTGAGTTAGCTCACTCATTAGGCACCCCAGGCTTTACACTTTATGCTTC
CGGCTCGTATGTTGTGTGGAATTGTGAGCGGATAACAATTTCACACAGGAAACAGCTATGACATGATTAC
GAATTTCACAAATAAAGCATTTTTTTCACTGCATTCTAGTTGTGGTTTGTCCAAACTCATCAATGTATCT
TATCATGTCTGGATCAACTGGATAACTCAAGCTAACCAAAATCATCCCAAACTTCCCACCCCATACCCTA
TTACCACTGCCAATTACCTGTGGTTTCATTTACTCTAAACCTGTGATTCCTCTGAATTATTTTCATTTTA
AAGAAATTGTATTTGTTAAATATGTACTACAAACTTAGTAGT
