>Addgene plasmid #51305 | pINDUCER21-MYB | addgene partial sequence | sequence record 87711 | LNCX 5'-AGCTCGTTTAGTGAACCGTCAGATC-3'
TGTTTTGACCTCCATAGAAGACACCGGGACCGATCCAGCCTCCGCGGCCCCGAACTAGTCCAGTGTGGTG
GAATTCTGCAGATATCAACAAGTTTGTACAAAAAAGCAGGCTTGAAGGAATTCGGTACCATGGCCCGAAG
ACCCCGGCACAGCATATATAGCAGTGACGAGGATGATGAGGACTTTGAGATGTGTGACCATGACTATGAT
GGGCTGCTTCCCAAGTCTGGAAAGCGTCACTTGGGGAAAACAAGGTGGACCCGGGAAGAGGATGAAAAAC
TGAAGAAGCTGGTGGAACAGAATGGAACAGATGACTGGAAAGTTATTGCCAATTATCTCCCGAATCGAAC
AGATGTGCAGTGCCAGCACCGATGGCAGAAAGTACTAAACCCTGAGCTCATCAAGGGTCCTTGGACCAAA
GAAGAAGATCAGAGAGTGATAGAGCTTGTACAGAAATACGGTCCGAAACGTTGGTCTGTTATTGCCAAGC
ACTTAAAGGGGAGAATTGGAAAACAATGTAGGGAGAGGTGGCATAACCACTTGAATCCAGAAGTTAAGAA
AACCTCCTGGACAGAAGAGGAAGA
