>Addgene plasmid #51305 | pINDUCER21-MYB | addgene partial sequence | sequence record 87713 | EF1a-F 5'-TCAAGCCTCAGACAGTGGTTC-3'
CGGCCGCCATGCTAGTAAATTGTCCGCTAAATTCTGGCCGTTTTTGGCTTTTTTGTTAGACGGATCCATA
ACTTCGTATAATGTATGCTATACGAAGTTATGCCACCATGTCTAGACTGGACAAGAGCAAAGTCATAAAC
GGAGCTCTGGAATTACTCAATGGTGTCGGTATCGAAGGCCTGACGACAAGGAAACTCGCTCAAAAGCTGG
GAGTTGAGCAGCCTACCCTGTACTGGCACGTGAAGAACAAGCGGGCCCTGCTCGATGCCCTGCCAATCGA
GATGCTGGACAGGCATCATACCCACTTCTGCCCCCTGGAAGGCGAGTCATGGCAAGACTTTCTGCGGAAC
AACGCCAAGTCATACCGCTGTGCTCTCCTCTCACATCGCGACGGGGCTAAAGTGCATCTCGGCACCCGCC
CAACAGAGAAACAGTACGAAACCCTGGAAAATCAGCTCGCGTTCCTGTGTCAGCAAGGCTTCTCCCTGGA
GAACGCACTGTACGCTCTGTCCGCCGTGGGCCACTTTACACTGGGCTGCGTATTGGAGGAACAGGAGCAT
CAAGTAGCAAAAGAGGAAAGAGAGACACCTACCACCGATTCTATGCCCCCACTTCTGAGACAAGCAATTG
AGCTGTTCGACCGGCAGGGAGCCGAACCTGCCTTCCTTTTCGGCCTGGAACTAATCATATGTGGCCTGGA
GAAACAGCTAAAGTGCGAAAGCGGCGGGCCGACCGACGCCCTTGACGATTTT
