>Addgene plasmid #51305 | pINDUCER21-MYB | addgene partial sequence | sequence record 87714 | IRES-F 5'-TGGCTCTCCTCAAGCGTATT-3'
TGATCTGGGGCCTCGGTGCACATGCTTTACATGTGTTTAGTCGAGGTTAAAAAAACGTCTAGGCCCCCCG
AACCACGGGGACGTGGTTTTCCTTTGAAAAACACGATGATAAGCTTACCGGTCCACCATGGTGAGCAAGG
GCGAGGAGCTGTTCACCGGGGTGGTGCCCATCCTGGTCGAGCTGGACGGCGACGTAAACGGCCACAAGTT
CAGCGTGTCCGGCGAGGGCGAGGGCGATGCCACCTACGGCAAGCTGACCCTGAAGTTCATCTGCACCACC
GGCAAGCTGCCCGTGCCCTGGCCCACCCTCGTGACCACCCTGACCTACGGCGTGCAGTGCTTCAGCCGCT
ACCCCGACCACATGAAGCAGCACGACTTCTTCAAGTCCGCCATGCCCGAAGGCTACGTCCAGGAGCGCAC
CATCTTCTTCAAGGACGACGGCAACTACAAGACCCGCGCCGAGGTGAAGTTCGAGGGCGACACCCTGGTG
AACCGCATCGAGCTGAAGGGCATCGACTTCAAGGAGGACGGCAACATCCTGGGGCACAAGCTGGAGTACA
ACTACAACAGCCACAACGTCTATATCATGGCCGACAAGCAGAAGAACGGCATCAAGGTGAACTTCAAGAT
CCGCCACAACATCGAGGACGGCAGCGTGCAGCTCGCCGACCACTACCAGCAGAACACC
