>Addgene plasmid #51305 | pINDUCER21-MYB | addgene partial sequence | sequence record 87717 | EF1a-R 5'-CACGGCGACTACTGCACTTA-3'
CCGGTTCAATTGCCGACCCCTCCCCCCAACTTCTCGGGGACTGTGGGCGATGTGCGCTCTGCCCACTGAC
GGGCACCGGAGCCTCACGACTAGGCTCGCCGTGAGGAGGGGGGCGCCCGCGGGAGGCGCCAAAACCCGGC
GCGGAGGCCA
